Addgene plasmid #69154: pSR11
Purpose: read-outloxP mCherry to GFP switch, with fzr-1 promoter, gene and UTR, for integration on cxtTi10816, Mos Chr IV
Depositing lab: Sander van den Heuvel. Depositing organization: Utrecht University. Publication: G1/S Inhibitors and the SWI/SNF Complex Control Cell-Cycle Exit during Muscle Differentiation. Ruijtenberg S, van den Heuvel S. Cell. 2015 Jul 16;162(2):300-13. doi: 10.1016/j.cell.2015.06.013. Epub 2015 Jul 2. PubMed 26144318.
Backbone
  Vector backbone: pCFJ356
  Backbone manufacturer: Erik Jorgensen
  Backbone size w/o insert (bp): 7606
  Total vector size (bp): 17531
  Vector type: Worm Expression, Cre/Lox ; MosSCI
Growth in bacteria
  Bacterial resistance: Ampicillin, 100 μg/mL
  Growth temperature: 37°C
  Growth strain: DH5alpha
  Copy number: High Copy
Gene/Insert 1
  Gene/Insert name: mCherry
  Species: C. elegans (nematode)
  Insert size (bp): 861
  Mutation: codon-optimzed index 1.0
  Promoter: rps-27
  Cloning method: Gibson Cloning
  Sequencing primers: 5′ M13 reverse; 3′ N/A
Gene/Insert 2
  Gene/Insert name: fzr-1
  Species: C. elegans (nematode)
  Insert size (bp): 5638
  Entrez Gene: fzr-1 (a.k.a. CELE_ZK1307.6)
  Promoter: fzr-1
  Cloning method: Gibson Cloning
  Sequencing primers: 5′ N/A; 3′ N/A
Gene/Insert 3
  Gene/Insert name: eGFP
  Species: C. elegans (nematode)
  Insert size (bp): 869
  Mutation: codon-optimzed index 1.0
  Cloning method: Gibson Cloning
  Sequencing primers: 5′ N/A; 3′ N/A
Terms and licenses: Academic/Nonprofit Terms; Industry Terms: Not Available to Industry
Depositor comments: discrepancies between QC and full sequence should not have functional consequences
How to cite: pSR11 was a gift from Sander van den Heuvel (Addgene plasmid # 69154 ; http://n2t.net/addgene:69154 ; RRID:Addgene_69154)
