[The description below was written by a language model from this plasmid's Addgene catalogue record and pLannotate feature annotations shown in this document.]
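Description:
pSR11 is a 17.5 kb C. elegans MosSCI targeting plasmid built on the pCFJ356 backbone, designed for single-copy insertion of its cargo at the cxTi10816 Mos1 transposon site on chromosome IV. In bacteria it is maintained as a high-copy plasmid through a ColE1/pUC-type origin and selected with ampicillin via the β-lactamase gene. The feature table also detects an unc-119 coding sequence, the rescue marker normally used in MosSCI vectors to identify transgenic animals in an unc-119 mutant background, along with residual Gateway attB sites and lacZα fragments inherited from the backbone. The homology arms for the chromosome IV locus are not annotated in the table.

The payload is a Cre-dependent "read-out" cassette that couples gene removal to a colour switch. According to the record, the rps-27 promoter drives a codon-optimized mCherry. The annotations place a loxP site just upstream of mCherry and a second loxP in the same orientation about 8 kb downstream. Between them lie mCherry and a roughly 5.6 kb genomic fzr-1 fragment with its own promoter, gene and UTR. The annotation tool recognises fzr-1 only through homology to mammalian FZR1/Cdh1, the APC/C co-activator. A codon-optimized, intron-containing GFP follows directly after the second loxP. Before recombination, cells should express mCherry and fzr-1. Cre-mediated excision of the floxed segment removes both and brings GFP under the upstream promoter, so cells that have lost the fzr-1 copy turn from red to green. This arrangement suits tissue- or lineage-specific fzr-1 knockout with a visual readout, presumably in an fzr-1 mutant background rescued by the transgene, and the associated publication concerns control of cell-cycle exit during muscle differentiation. The depositor notes that minor sequence discrepancies are not expected to affect function.
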