Features (pLannotate 1.2.2; 19 found; start..end, strand, type, name):
    834..1422    +  rep_origin     ori: high-copy-number ColE1/pMB1/pBR322/pUC origin of replication
   3000..3020    +  protein_bind   attB2: mutant version of attB; core recombination site for the Gateway® BP reaction BP Clonase™
   3985..4018    +  protein_bind   loxP: Cre-mediated recombination occurs in the 8-bp core sequence (GCATACAT). Cre recombinase
   4083..4937    +  CDS            mCherry: mCherry is a basic (constitutively fluorescent) red fluorescent protein published in 2004, derived from Discosoma sp.. It is reported to be a very rapidly-maturing monomer with low acid sensitivity.
   5348..5367    -  misc_feature   MCS (fragment): pBluescript multiple cloning site
   9092..9400    +  CDS            FZR1 (fragment): FZR1_HUMAN - Also known as CDH1, FYR, FZR, KIAA1242. Experimental evidence at protein level: Swiss-Prot protein existence level 1. Substrate-specific adapter for the anaphase promoting complex/cyclosome (APC/C) E3 ubiquitin-protein ligase complex. Associates with the APC/C in late mitosis, in replacement of CDC20, and activates the APC/C during anaphase and telophase. The APC/C remains active in degrading substrates to ensure that positive regulators of the cell cycle do not accumulate prematurely. At the G1/S transition FZR1 is phosphorylated, leading to its dissociation from the APC/C. Follo
   9879..11012   +  CDS            Fzr1 (fragment): FZR1_MOUSE - Also known as Fyr, Fzr. Experimental evidence at protein level: Swiss-Prot protein existence level 1. Substrate-specific adapter for the anaphase promoting complex/cyclosome (APC/C) E3 ubiquitin-protein ligase complex. Associates with the APC/C in late mitosis, in replacement of CDC20, and activates the APC/C during anaphase and telophase. The APC/C remains active in degrading substrates to ensure that positive regulators of the cell cycle do not accumulate prematurely. At the G1/S transition FZR1 is phosphorylated, leading to its dissociation from the APC/C. Following DNA damage,
  11972..12005   +  protein_bind   loxP: Cre-mediated recombination occurs in the 8-bp core sequence (GCATACAT). Cre recombinase
  12067..12935   +  CDS            mEGFP: monomeric enhanced GFP, optimized with synthetic introns for expression in C. elegans
  13167..13184   +  CDS            lacZα (fragment): LacZα fragment of β-galactosidase; lacZ fragment
  13453..14295   -  CDS            unc-119: UN119_CAEEL - Experimental evidence at protein level: Swiss-Prot protein existence level 1. Myristoyl-binding protein that acts as a cargo adapter: specifically binds the myristoyl moiety of a subset of N-terminally myristoylated proteins and is required for their localization. Plays a key role in ciliary membrane localization of proteins. Required for the establishment or function of the nervous system. From Caenorhabditis elegans.
  14406..14423   +  misc_feature   P element 5' end (fragment): No description available
  15284..15304   -  protein_bind   attB1: mutant version of attB; core recombination site for the Gateway® BP reaction BP Clonase™
  16740..16760   -  protein_bind   attB4: mutant version of attB; core recombination site for the Gateway® BP reaction BP Clonase™
  16775..16892   +  CDS            lacZα (fragment): LacZα fragment of β-galactosidase; lacZ fragment
  16898..16997   -  misc_feature   bom (fragment): basis of mobility region from pBR322
  17099..17134   -  CDS            rop (fragment): Rop protein, which maintains plasmids at low copy number; rop
  17229..17333   +  promoter       AmpR promoter: bla
  17334..663     +  CDS            AmpR (across the origin): β-lactamase; bla; confers resistance to ampicillin, carbenicillin, and related antibiotics
>Addgene plasmid #69154 | pSR11 | depositor full sequence | sequence record 121937 | pSR11 sequence 17531 bps
ATGAGCACTTTTAAAGTTCTGCTATGTGGCGCGGTATTATCCCGTATTGACGCCGGGCAAGAGCAACTCG
GTCGCCGCATACACTATTCTCAGAATGACTTGGTTGAGTACTCACCAGTCACAGAAAAGCATCTTACGGA
TGGCATGACAGTAAGAGAATTATGCAGTGCTGCCATAACCATGAGTGATAACACTGCGGCCAACTTACTT
CTGACAACGATCGGAGGACCGAAGGAGCTAACCGCTTTTTTGCACAACATGGGGGATCATGTAACTCGCC
TTGATCGTTGGGAACCGGAGCTGAATGAAGCCATACCAAACGACGAGCGTGACACCACGATGCCTGTAGC
AATGGCAACAACGTTGCGCAAACTATTAACTGGCGAACTACTTACTCTAGCTTCCCGGCAACAATTAATA
GACTGGATGGAGGCGGATAAAGTTGCAGGACCACTTCTGCGCTCGGCCCTTCCGGCTGGCTGGTTTATTG
CTGATAAATCTGGAGCCGGTGAGCGTGGGTCTCGCGGTATCATTGCAGCACTGGGGCCAGATGGTAAGCC
CTCCCGTATCGTAGTTATCTACACGACGGGGAGTCAGGCAACTATGGATGAACGAAATAGACAGATCGCT
GAGATAGGTGCCTCACTGATTAAGCATTGGTAACTGTCAGACCAAGTTTACTCATATATACTTTAGATTG
ATTTAAAACTTCATTTTTAATTTAAAAGGATCTAGGTGAAGATCCTTTTTGATAATCTCATGACCAAAAT
CCCTTAACGTGAGTTTTCGTTCCACTGAGCGTCAGACCCCGTAGAAAAGATCAAAGGATCTTCTTGAGAT
CCTTTTTTTCTGCGCGTAATCTGCTGCTTGCAAACAAAAAAACCACCGCTACCAGCGGTGGTTTGTTTGC
CGGATCAAGAGCTACCAACTCTTTTTCCGAAGGTAACTGGCTTCAGCAGAGCGCAGATACCAAATACTGT
CCTTCTAGTGTAGCCGTAGTTAGGCCACCACTTCAAGAACTCTGTAGCACCGCCTACATACCTCGCTCTG
CTAATCCTGTTACCAGTGGCTGCTGCCAGTGGCGATAAGTCGTGTCTTACCGGGTTGGACTCAAGACGAT
AGTTACCGGATAAGGCGCAGCGGTCGGGCTGAACGGGGGGTTCGTGCACACAGCCCAGCTTGGAGCGAAC
GACCTACACCGAACTGAGATACCTACAGCGTGAGCTATGAGAAAGCGCCACGCTTCCCGAAGGGAGAAAG
GCGGACAGGTATCCGGTAAGCGGCAGGGTCGGAACAGGAGAGCGCACGAGGGAGCTTCCAGGGGGAAACG
CCTGGTATCTTTATAGTCCTGTCGGGTTTCGCCACCTCTGACTTGAGCGTCGATTTTTGTGATGCTCGTC
AGGGGGGCGGAGCCTATGGAAAAACGCCAGCAACGCGGCCTTTTTACGGTTCCTGGTCTTTTGCTGGCCT
TTTGCTCACATGTTCTTTCCTGCGTTATCCCCTGATTCTGTGGATAACCGTATTACCGCCTTTGAGTGAG
CTGATACCATCGAATTATCAACTATGTATAATAAAGTTGCGGTACCCAAGGCGACAACGTAAGTGACTGA
AGGCATTAAAGGTACATGCGTCCGCGCAAGTGTCCGCTTTTGCTGGCCTAACAAGTAAGAGAAACAAGTA
AGAAAGAGTAAGAGAAAACTCACCCGAGGTGTCTCTTCTAGCAACCGCCTATTCAGATAATTTTAAGCCA
GTTCGAGAGTTATTTGTCGCATGGTATAGAAGCTCGTTATTTACATTAAATTTTTAGTCTTCCCGCAGAA
GTGGACGATGCGATGGGCTACTTCAAAAATCTGACGCCACGTGTCAAGGACCTTCACAAGAGCATGACAA
ACTTGGAAGATATTAGCAAGTGGCAGAAGAAGGCCAGTTTCTCTGGCACCCTTGAGAATTACTCGCGTCT
CGGTGACAAGATCAATGTGAAACCATTTATGGATGCTGTTGATGCTAGAATGGGTGCCGAAGCTGATGCC
GTGAAAGGGGTATAAAGCTACTGTTGCACGACGACTCACAGACTAATCATTCCAGGTCCTCGCGATTTGT
GAAAAATACAAGTCATTCTACCAAAACGAGGGAAAACTTCACGCGGACAGTATCGCCAATTTGAATAGGA
CTCGGCTCGACATGGACAGTGCGGCGGATAAATATGCGAACAACGAGACTGAAGTTAACAAGACTCGTTT
GGATAACAGTACCACGGAATTTGAAGTGGCTTGTGAGAGGTTTGTAGGTCTTTCGTAGGCACGATATCCT
TATTTGAATGTGTTTCAGAATGCGAGAACTGGCGAACGGAATCAAGACAATTGAATCGAACCATTCTTCC
TGGCAAGACGGTCTTATGAAGGAGATTAAAGTGGCGTTGCGTAAATAAAGAAAGGATCCTCTTTGAAAAT
AAAGATTTTCTACATTCACTTATTTTTTTAGCTTTATACTTTTCAGATCGAATGAACTGTTTCCAACGTT
TCCATATTAATTTTTTTTAGTTAAAAAAGTTGGGTATTAACAGTTTTGTTAACAGTTTTGTCTTCCGACA
GATGTGAGACGGAAAAATGGCCAAAATTCGAGATTTTGACTAAAATCAGTGTAGCTTTTTCAAAATTTTG
AACCGGCATGAAAAAGTTTGAAAAGTTTTCGAGAAGTTTCAATCCGTTCATTTGAGCCCATGTTGGGTCT
ATAAGATCAAAATCGCCCGAACTGTTAGTCCTCCTTTAAGTTACGATTATTAACAAAATGTCGCCTAAGT
TTAGTTTCACACTTGTCTCACACTAGTCGATGAACTGTGTGACTACTGTAGTGAGTACAGTAGGGCCCGT
GTAAAAATACAAAAACCAAGAAAAAGTAAACCAAAATAAAAAACGAATTTATTGTTCACTACAACCAAAC
TGCAAAGTTCTTTTCTTACCCATCAGCTCAATCGTGTACTTGCGTGGAAACCCTAGGAGCCACTTTGTAC
AAGAAAGCTGGGTCACGGGCAGGAAACAGCTATGACCATGATTACGCCAAGCTACGTAATACGACTCACT
AGTGGGCAGATCTTCGAATGCATCGCGCGCACCGTACGTCTCGAGGAATTCCTGCAGCTGCAGTTCAATC
GGTTTTTCCTTGCTTGCGCCCAATTCTGATGGTTCTTCCATTTCTAAATTTTAGTTTAATAAAAAAATTT
TAAAATAATACGAGTTTTGAGACTAACTTTCAATAAAAACCAAAAAAAATTGCTTCAAAAAAGAGTTCGC
GCCGATTTACGATAAACACAGCGCGCTACGACACTCCGAAAACCGCGCCGCACCATTACATTCTCCGCCC
CACCGCACGGTTTGCGGAAGGCGATGAAATTGCTGGGCCTAAAATTTTAACCCTTTTTTTCCCGTTTTTC
AACTGTTTTCCCGATTTTTTCGATATTTTTTTCAGGTTTTTAGTTAGAAAAGTATATAAAAATTGCATTA
TTTGTAGTTTTCGCTCGTAATTTGTGATAGAAAACGGCCAATTTGCCTAGATTTGTGATTCTACCAAGTG
GAATTTTTGGGAAAATATCAATATTCCACGATTTTTATTCAAATCATAACGTTTCGAAATTATCAGCTTA
AATAAAACTAAAATAAATAATAAAATACTAAAAACCCTGAATTTCTCGGTTCTCGGTTCAGCTTGAGTTC
GTTCTATACACGTTATCGATTTTTGTCATTTCGTTTAATCATGGGTTTTGATTCATTTTAAATATGAAAT
TTGATTTATTCCTCGTTTCGAAGTTGGTTTGTCTTGTCCGGCCGGTAAACAAATGTTATTAAAAAAATAA
TAAATTTCGAAATTTTTCGTAATGTTCCGCAATCGTGTTTTTCCGTTTATCTCGTCTTCCCTTCTTTCAA
ATATACTATTTATTTTCTCAATTCACATATTTTCAGCCAGCCCCGCTCAACAAGTGGAATAAAAATAACT
TCGTATAGCATACATTATACGAAGTTATTCTAGAGGATCCAGAAAAAATGACTGCTCCAAAGAAGAAGCG
TAAGGTACCGGTAGAAAAAATGTCCAAGGGAGAGGAGGACAACATGGCCATCATCAAGGAGTTCATGCGT
TTCAAGGTCCACATGGAGGGATCAGTCAACGGACACGAGTTCGAGATCGAGGGAGAGGGAGAGGGACGTC
CATACGAGGGAACCCAAACCGCCAAGCTCAAGGTAAGTTTAAACATATATATACTAACTAACCCTGATTA
TTTAAATTTTCAGGTCACCAAGGGAGGACCACTCCCATTCGCCTGGGACATCCTCTCCCCACAATTCATG
TACGGATCAAAGGCCTACGTCAAGCACCCAGCCGACATCCCAGACTACCTCAAGCTCTCCTTCCCAGAGG
GATTCAAGTGGGAGCGTGTCATGAACTTCGAGGACGGAGGAGTCGTCACCGTCACCCAAGACTCCTCCCT
CCAAGACGGAGAGTTCATCTACAAGGTAAGTTTAAACAGTTCGGTACTAACTAACCATACATATTTAAAT
TTTCAGGTCAAGCTCCGTGGAACCAACTTCCCATCCGACGGACCAGTCATGCAAAAGAAGACCATGGGAT
GGGAGGCCTCCTCCGAGCGTATGTACCCAGAGGACGGAGCCCTCAAGGGAGAGATCAAGCAACGTCTCAA
GCTCAAGGACGGAGGACACTACGACGCCGAGGTCAAGACCACCTACAAGGCCAAGAAGCCAGTCCAACTC
CCAGGTAAGTTTAAACATGATTTTACTAACTAACTAATCTGATTTAAATTTTCAGGAGCCTACAACGTCA
ACATCAAGCTCGACATCACCTCCCACAACGAGGACTACACCATCGTCGAGCAATACGAGCGTGCCGAGGG
ACGTCACTCCACCGGAGGAATGGACGAGCTCTACAAGTAAGAATTCGCTAGCCGGCCATACAAGTAATCC
GGATGATCGACGCCAACGTCGTTGAATTTTCAAATTTTAAATACTGAATATTTGTTTTTTTTCCTATTAT
TTATTTATTCTCTTTGTGTTTTTTTTCTTGCTTTCTAAAAAATTAATTCAATCCAAATCTAAACATTTTT
TTTTCTCTTTCCGTCTCCCAATTCGTATTCCGCTCCTCTCATCTGAACACAATGTGCAAGTTTATTTATC
TTCTCGCTTTCATTTCATTAGGACGTGGGGGGAATTGGTGGAAGGGGGAAACACACAAAAGGATGATGGA
AATGAAATAAGGACACACAATATGCAACAACATTCAATTCAGAAATATGGAGGAAGGTTTAAAAGAAAAC
ATAAAAATATATAGAGGAGGAAGGAAAACTAGTTCTAGAGCGGCCGCTTTTTCTAGAGTTATTTTCGAGC
GATTTATTTAAAGCGAGCGCAATTTGTCTGATGGGCAATTAATTCTAAATCAAAATATTGATATTAATCC
ATATATGTACGCACCTCGTATAAGGGTCACCCACTTAACCGGGTCACCTCCTCTCACCAATTGGTGACAT
GGTTTGGATTGATGGGTGGTTGGTTTCGAAGGACGGACTCCTCCTTCACCACACCCCACCCTATTCCATT
CTACCAGTCAGTACTTCTCCTCTTCTTCCTCCCATCCGTCCCTGAATCGATACTAGGGTCTCTTCATACA
CTCGGCGCGGTGTTCCTCTGCACACTCATCACCTTACTCACTATTTCGCGAATCCTTTCTCTTCGGCACG
TCAGATACGCAGAGAATTGAAGAAATGGGAGGTCTCGGGTGCTGTATTGCAGCTGCTGCTGGGAAAGAGA
CAGGCAGTTCGTTGCCTCTGCGTCTCTCCAAGCTACTGTTCGCTATGAGATATTTATGTGAAAGTGTTCA
ACAGTTTTCGATTTTTGTACGGCTTTCCATACTTTTTTTCAAAATGAAACTATCCACTTTATTTTCCATT
TTCAAAGGAAAACTCCTCCTTCGTAAATTCTTATTTCATAATTGATTGTCCAAGTAAAAAGTAATTGTTA
AATAACATTGAAATAAATTGAAACAAAAGTTTTTTTAAAAGTGTCATCTTTTTTCAATAAAATCCCATAA
ACTCGGCTCTTTCCCACATGTTCTGCAATTCACATGACATAAACATGAAGCTCGAGTCAGAGCACGTGTT
TTCTGTCGAACACGAAATTTTTTGAGTGCCTCGGATAAATTTTTCTTTTGAAAAAAACAACTTTTGTATA
ATAAAACCGGTTTGAAATTTCCCATCGAATCCACGAACTTTCGGCATTTTATGGCATATTTTCTCTTTTC
TTTTTCGCTTTCAAACCGAACAAATCATATTAAAAACATATACGCATACACAAAAATATGTATGTTGTAT
GTTTTTATGTTCACGATTTTCCGTATAGTTGTCGTAGTAGTTACGAGCAAATTTTGAAAATTCCGAAATG
TTGCGGCTCTGAATCGTGGAATGCGAACAAAGAGAACAATGCCTTGTACTTTTTAATATCGCAGTTTGGG
GAAATTTCCCCAATTTTCACCTTATCACATCGCTTTATTACTTCGTTTCTGTTTCTGTTTGCAGTCAATC
AGTCATTGCAAACGTCTGATTCTCTTCTTATCATGAATCTCTTGGTTTGAAGAGAGGGGTTCTATCATTG
TTAAGTAAGTTCGCTTTTCCGTATGATGTCTCGAAGATTAAGACGGCCGTCATTAGTTGAAAAGTCTCCT
GATTTTCACTTTATCCCCAATAAAATGCTAAAATTTTACAAACGTTTAGTTTAAGCCCAATTAACGAATA
GATCGATAGCTTTATTCGTCACTTGTCAACGCTGAAGGTTGCGGCTAGATGCATAAAAAGATATGCATCT
TTGTATCTCTCGGAATCAGCAATTAGGCATCTCTCTTCTTCTCTTCTCCAAATGTTTCTCGAATAGATGT
ATTCGATAGGCTTGATTGGAATAAGGTGAGACTTTTTGAATGGAGAGGTGTTTGAAGGTCGCTTGGTGAT
GGTTCAAAAAGTTAGGCTTGGTTGGTTTTTCAGAATTCATTATTCAAATAGATTTTTAAAAAATCCACTT
TGGCATATTTTCAGCTTCAGATTTCGCTGCCATGAACTTTTCAACAAAAAAATTATAAGATGCCAAAATA
GTTCTTCTGTAGCGTTCCCACTTTTACTTATCAATAAACTAAACGAGTATTCAATAAAAGTTGATGACCA
CGCACACAAATCACACAATAAACCAAACAATAATTGATAACGGTCATCATTTTGTAATAGTGACCTCCCC
CAATCGGGGTACCTATGTATCCTCTATCTGTCACCACTTTTTCATAAGATGAGTTAGTTGACCTGACATG
GTCTCTATTTGTCCTCTTCCTAGTGTCTCCTCTCCATTCTCTTAGCCGGTCATCATTATGTGGCCTTGTG
TGTGGTGCATAGGGACACTGTTAATAATTTTCCATGTACATATATTTTATATTCTTTCCATGCTTTCTCT
TCTCCTCATGCAACTCGCTTTATTAAATATTAATAGCTCTCGTTTTTTTACAGGCTTTTGCGTGTTCTCC
TCAACTTTACCCTTTTGCACATAAAATGGATGAGCAGCAACCGCCAGCCAACTCTCCGGCTATTTTTCAT
TCGCCACAAGCGATGCCGGTGAGACGAACCCTGGGACCACACAACTCACCCGTTAAATCAATGTCCACAA
ACTCATCGGTAAGAAATTTTTTACATTTTGGAAAAAATTAAAAAAAAATTTCAGGCTCATACATCGCCAC
GAGTCACACCTACAAAAGGAGCGAATCCTTACGGGGATCGATTTATGCCTCTACGTCAATCAAATATAGA
ATGGAATGCTCGCTATCATTCGATCAACTCGGATGATGACTCAGGATTCAAAAAACCAATGGGCACATCA
TCCTGTAATCGGCATTTGGGCGGTGGGCAGAATTCTGCATTCATGTCTGATTCGTCAACCCATCCAAGTT
CATCTTCTCTCGCTGGATTAGGTGCTCTCGCAACTGCTCCATCTTCTTCTCAGTCATCACTCTCATCACA
TCCACATCAACATCATAATCATCATTCGTCGTCAAGTTCATCTTATCATGATTATTATCAAGGAACGTCA
TCTGGATCAGGAAATACTTCTCCAACAGCTCAAGCAGCTTGTATGGATGACACCAGAAGTAGTGAAGCCG
TCCTCAGAGCCCTTCTACGAAACGAAATGCTGAAAGATCGAATTGATGACGTCAAAACGCAAGTTCAAAC
TTCCGAAGAAGTTATTGCCACGTTTTCCTTGGGTCCTGTCGTCTCTGCTTTCCCACAGCCCACTCAAGAA
TCCGGTACACGTGGAATTATACCACAATTGGAACGGAATGCATACGGTGGAAGTGTTGATACAGTATTCC
CAGTAGTTGCCAACGAAGGAATTATTGATGTTACGAGGTGAGATTTTAATGGTTTTCAAAGTTTTTGTTT
AATTTTGAATTGAAAATAAGAATTATAGATCCGAAAAAAAAGTTTTTTTTCTGTTCCAATATTTTCCGTT
AAAAGTTAGTTTGAAAATATAGAAAATCACCTGATTTATCAAAAAATAACATTTATTCCAGTGCACTGGA
GTTCATGAAAGTGCTCAAAAATAGCCTGAAAAGCCAAAAATTCCAAAAAATTAAAAACAAAGCTAGATAG
TTCGATAATGGGTAATTGGCAACTTACAGGTCATGTTTGAGCACATTCGCTGAAATAAATATTATTTTCA
GATAAATCGTGTTTTTTTTTAAATTTTTGACACTAATATTTAAAGAAACGTTGAAAATAATTGCCGCCCA
TCCCCGATACTTGTTTTTAATTTTTAATTGTAAAATTTAATGATATTAAAAAAATTTTAAATAAATAAAA
TTTTCATGATTTACATTTATTTCAACTTTAATTTTCAGAATCAGTGGTGCAGAATCTCCTACAATGGCCC
AAATGATGGAACCTCGTCTTCGCTGTGGTGCTGACTCCGTAGCTGATATTCCTTTATCACCAGCTGCCAG
TATCAACGGGGATACACCAACAAAAGCCCCACCACCAGCTCTTCCATTATCGCCAATTGTTCAAAAACAA
TCGCCAGCTCGATCACTTTTTACGTACAGTGCTAAAACGACGCCTGTTAAATACGGAGGCCAAGCAACAA
CTACAGCGACTTCTCCATTTGGTGGACCATTTGGAGTTGATTCGCAACGTTTGTTGAGGACTCCAAGGAA
GCCAATTCGAAAAGTTCCAAAGAATCCGTATAAAGTTTTGGATGCTCCGGAACTTCAAGATGATTTTTAT
TTGAATTTGGTCGATTGGTCATCACAGAATCAACTTTCTGTGGGATTGGCAGCTTGTGTTTATTTATGGA
GTGCCACAACGAGCCAGGTTGGATTTTAAAAAAGATTTTCAAAAAAAAAATCGAAAATTCTACAAAACTA
CCTATTGAGCCATGTTATTCCTATTTTTCCATTAAAAATTAATGTCGGATTAAAAAAAATATTGGATTTA
ACAGAAAATAAGAAAAACAATTGAATGAAGCATATGCAAAAGTTCTAAAAAATGGTCTGAAAGTTGTCAA
TAACCGATTATCATTTTTATCGAAATTTTGTTTTCGGCAGTTTGCAACTCTCATGCCATTTTCGAGCATT
TTTTTCAAATGATTCAGTTAAATTAATTTAATTTTCAAATATTCTTCTTTATTTTGGCAATGAACGTTGG
AGAAAAATGATGGAACAAAATTCTAAAAAAATCATAATTTAGTAGAATTGCATCCCATCTCCGTTTACGG
AAAATTTTCAAAAAAAAATTGAAAAATTCGAGTTTAAAAATACTATGTTTATTTCACTTTTTAATAAATG
ATTAGCACATTTACCTCAAATTATCTTGCAATTTGTACAACTTTCAGGTGATAAAGCTTTGCGATTTGGG
TCAAACAAATGAGCAGGATCAAGTGACATCTGTTCAATGGTGTGATAAAGGAGATCTTTTGGCAGTTGGA
ACAAGTCGAGGTGTCACCCAAATCTGGGATGTAACGACTCAGAAAAAGACACGAGAGCTCACTGGACACT
CGTCAAGAGTCGGTTGCTTGGCATGGAATGCTGATACAATTTGCTCTGGATCCAGGGATCGTACCATTAT
GCATCGTGATATTCGATGTGATGATAATGATATGGGTAGAAAGTTGACGAATCACAGACAAGAAGTTTGT
GGATTGAAGTGGTCACCTGATAAGCAACTTCTCGCATCCGGTGGAAATGATAATCAATTACTTGTCTGGA
ATCTGAGAAGAAACGAGCCAATTCAGACATACACTCAGCACAATGCAGCTGTGAAAGCGCTCGCGTGGTC
GCCACATCATCATGGACTTCTTGTTTCTGGTGGAGGTACTGCTGATCGATGCTTGAGATTCTGGAATACG
TTGACTGCGCAGCCGATGCAATGTGTTGATACTGGATCACAGGTTAATATTTTTAATAATTGAGCGGATA
ATATGATTTTAAATTTCTAAAACGAAAAAATCTGACGATAACCTAAATATTTAAATTCTAAAATCTGAAA
AACGTAGTATACAATTTTAGAACATATACATGAATTTTCAAAGCTTACTTTTTTTTTTAACTTAAATTTA
TATTATTTTCAGGTTTGCAATGTGGCATGGTCGAAGCATAGCAGCGAGCTCGTCTCTACGCACGGTTATT
CATTTAATCATGTAAGTTGTTTGCGAAAAATTTTAAATTTTCCGTAGAAATTCGAATAATTCAAAAACAG
TGTTTAATGAATTCTTAAGCTTCAGGTAATCATCTGGAAATACCCAAGTCTTCAGCCTGTAACCAAGTTG
GTTGGGCATCAGTATCGTGTATTGTACCTTGCAATGTCACCAGATGGCGAATCGATCGTAACTGGAGCCG
GTGATGAGACTCTTCGATTCTGGCACGTCTTTAATAAGGGAAATCCACCGACGATCACCAGATCAAAATT
GAATTTGCATTCTACCATCCGGTAGAATTTCATTTTCACATGTTTTTTGTTTTTTTTTTCTGAAGTGATT
GTTTTCCAAGAAAAGTGCGACTATATTAATAGAAAATGTTTTCAATTTCTGTTAATGTATTTTGTGCCTT
TTTAAAGAAAATTATTACCTCCCTACTCATCACCTTCCTCTGGTCAAAATTGCCAAAACTGGGTTACCAT
TTTTCAAAAAAATCAAGATAATCTCTAGGATTTTCGAATTGTATCTTCACATTGTTTGTCACGATTATTC
AAAAAATTCACTTTATATGCTCGTTTTCTCAATTTCTGTACTCCCTCCAAATCATACCATGCATCTAGTC
CCCATTGAAATAGTCGCCTTATTACAAAATTGTCAATTCCTGAGTTACGGATTTCACGAGTTTGTAATAA
TATGAAATCGCCCCTCTCGTCTCCTGAAAAACTATATGCTGTAAAAATTGGGATTCATCTCCAACCACTT
TGCCTAGAATTTCTAGTTCTTCTTTTTTGTTGCTATGTGCTCCTGTGAATTCATCATCATGTAATTTCAA
TCGAAGTTCGGCTTTTTCGCTGAACACCCCACCCCAAATAAGTCTTTCAAAAACTTTCAATCGAATCCTA
CATGTTTCTTTTTTCGCCTAATATTTAAAATTATTGCTCCAGTCTGCTTATTTTTTCCCCCACTGCTCCC
AGTGCTTCTACATTTTTTGTTCCAAATCCCCAACCCCTCCCCAAGTTTTTTTTTATTTTTACAAATTTCT
TCCAGCTTTTTATTTGTCTGCGACATAATATATATTTTATTAAACTGATATTTCCTAGAATGAAAAAACA
AATAAAACTCGTTTGTTTGAGAAAAAAGTAATTTATATACAGAAATTAGAAAATTTTATGGGTTTTTTAA
ATTTTTAGAAGACGAATCGGCACATAAATTCCAAATTCTTAGCTTCTTCAATCGAATTCACTCGCGGCCG
CATAACTTCGTATAGCATACATTATACGAAGTTATTCTAGAGGATCCAGAAAAAATGACTGCTCCAAAGA
AGAAGCGTAAGGTACCGGTAGAAAAAATGTCCAAGGGAGAGGAGCTCTTCACCGGAGTCGTCCCAATCCT
CGTCGAGCTCGACGGAGACGTCAACGGACACAAGTTCTCCGTCTCAGGAGAGGGAGAGGGAGACGCCACC
TACGGAAAGCTCACCCTCAAGTTCATCTGCACCACCGGAAAGCTCCCAGTCCCATGGCCAACCCTCGTCA
CCACCTTCACTTACGGAGTCCAATGCTTCTCCCGTTACCCAGACCACATGAAGCGTCACGACTTCTTCAA
GTCCGCCATGCCAGAGGGATACGTCCAAGAGCGTACCATCTTCTTCAAGGTAAGTTTAAACATTAATTAA
TACTAACTAACCCTGATTATTTAAATTTTCAGGACGACGGAAACTACAAGACCCGTGCCGAGGTCAAGTT
CGAGGGAGACACCCTCGTCAACCGTATCGAGCTCAAGGTAAGTTTAAACAGTTCGGTACTAACTAACCAT
ACATATTTAAATTTTCAGGGAATCGACTTCAAGGAGGACGGAAACATCCTCGGACACAAGCTCGAATACA
ACTACAACTCCCACAACGTCTACATCATGGCCGACAAGCAAAAGAACGGAATCAAGGTCAACTTCAAGGT
AAGTTTAAACATGATTTTACTAACTAACTAATCTGATTTAAATTTTCAGATCCGTCACAACATCGAGGAC
GGATCTGTCCAACTCGCCGACCACTACCAACAAAACACCCCAATCGGAGACGGACCAGTCCTCCTCCCAG
ACAACCACTACCTCTCCACCCAATCCGCCCTCTCCAAGGACCCAAACGAGAAGCGTGACCACATGGTCCT
CAAGGAGTTCGTCACCGCTGCCGGAATCACCCACGGAATGGACGAGCTCTACAAGTAGGAATTCGCTAGC
CGGCCATACAAGTAATCCGGATGATCGACGCCAACGTCGTTGAATTTTCAAATTTTAAATACTGAATATT
TGTTTTTTTTCCTATTATTTATTTATTCTCTTTGTGTTTTTTTTCTTGCTTTCTAAAAAATTAATTCAAT
CCAAATCTAAACATTTTTTTTTCTCTTTCCGTCTCCCAATTCGTATTCCGCAGGCCTTAAGTGAGTCGTA
TTACGGACTGGCCGTCGTTTTACACCCGTGCAGTTGAAATTGAAAATGAGTTAAAGTTGGAGTTTTTATT
GAAAACAGATTTCCGTGTGATTAGTGTTTTTAGCGAGTGTGACAGGACAGCGAAAAAATATAGAAACAAG
GGGGGAACTGAAAAGCTTAGGAATGCATTGAACATGAGAAGGGGAAGGGGAAGGAACAAACTAGACAGGA
ATTATTGGAATTTAATCACATTTGGAGTTTTTTTTCTATTCGACAGAATAATTATCCAGAACATTTTTGT
ATTAAATATTTATGCATCATATGAGTAGTCGGCTTTGTTGTGCATGACGAGTTTGTTATCGACGAAATAG
AAGCTGTCAGAACGAGTCTCGTTTGGATTGTTGATCATGTCGTCCACTGAAAAAGAGATTAGTCTTTTGA
ATTGTACTTTTTAGAATAATGACTCACTGAGTTGTTGAGAGAGTTGAGGGAACTCATAGATATGTTCACA
GTTGTTTCGTGAATTCGGAATACAGAATCCGAATTCAAAGTCAAAACACTTCAGAAGGCGATCTTTGAAG
AAGTGACGTTCGATCATTCGGAAATGATGGATTGGGATGTCTCCTACTTTGAATTCCACAGTTGCTCCGA
CCGTTTTGAGTTTCAAAAAGTTTGGAGCAAATCTATAACGCACGTATCTTGCCGACTCCTGTGGCGACTC
ATCATTCTCCTGATCGTTCTCCGGTTTGGCGATCTCGAAAAGCACTTGCTCAGTGTCCAGATCACGGATT
TGGAACTTGGTGAACTCGATGTTATAGATGTTCGCAGATGGGGAGCATAAGAATCCTAAATTTATGTTTT
AAACTGAAATCCAAAGGGAGCAAGATACCTTGAGTGATTCCCGGAAGTGCTAAAACGTCGTTCGGAGTGA
TTTGAGCTTTCTTCGCAAGCTCCGATTCCGTTGTGATTCCTTGTTCGGTGCTTGGTGGTGGCCGTGGCAT
CTGGAAATATGGAAAAGTTCAACAAAAAGAAAAGAGAAAAGAATGAAATCGGATATCAAGAGTTAGTTGA
GCGGTTTCTCTAGTTTTCTGAGTCTCACCTGCGACGGGAAGGTCGCCGAGCCGGGTGGAATCGATCGTTG
TTGCTCGGCTTTCATATCGGTTTGGTTGGAAGCGGCTGAAAACGGAAAGAAGTGGAAGAAGGAAAAGAGT
GTGGTGTGACAGGAAAATGGTAATTAGAGGGTGCCAAATAACCAGCTATATTTTGTTTTTTTTTGAAAAC
ATTTTTAAAAAGAAAAATACGATAATGATATCAGATGGATTTCCGGAAAACTGGTATGAAAAATTTCAAC
CTTTTTGAGTACATGTAATCAAAATACACTTTGTAAATTATCATTTTTATTGAAACTCCACCATTTTTCT
ATTTATAACGCTAATAATTTGAAAAAGAAACCTATTGCGAACCGCGGGGTGAATCCCAAAAACGAATGCG
TTTTGGTGGAGTGATTGATTCGAATCGAAGAAGAAAAAGAAGAAGACGTGGAATAGAGAGCTCACTCTTA
ACCGAGCAGCACACACCGACAGAAAAAAAAATGAAATGAATGAGGGTCTTCTTCTTCTTCTTCTTCGAAT
GATTGACAGAAATGGGAAAAAGAGGAAGATTGAGAAGGGAAAAAGGAAGGAGAAAAGAAGCAGAAGAAGA
CGTCAGAGAGGAGAGGAACGAGCGGAAAAGCAGCGGGCGCAAGTCATAGAAGTAGCAGAGCTGGGGAGAA
GAAGACACTATCCAAGAAAGGAATGACGAGAGAGTATGCAAAGGGGTATAGGGTGCAGACAGAATAGGAA
CAGAATAACAGATGATGAGCCAAGAAGAGTTGAAAAGGGCGATGAATTTGTCATGTAACTTAATTTGGGT
CAATTTGAGCATGATGAATTGAAATCATCCCTTGTTGGGAGTTAATAACCGGTTTGTTATCAGAAACCCT
GTAATAGAAGGGCGCCCTAACTTTGAGCCAATTCATCCCGGTTTCTGTCAAATATATCAAAAAGTGGTCA
ACTGACAAATTGTTTTTGATATTATAATAAACATTTTATCCGTTAACAATTTTCGAATACTTTTTACAAG
GACTTGGATAAATTGGCTCAAGCCTGCTTTTTTGTACAAACTTGCACTAGTGACACACGGCCAAATTTCT
TATTTTCCTGCTATTTTCTCCAAATATGATTAAAATTTGTTCATTTCAAAATTGCCTCCAACTTGTTTTG
GGGCAAAAATTTCACAAAACTTCACAGCAAAATGTGAAACAATATTGCTATCTATTGAAAACATTAATGA
TAGTCGAGTGACTTCTTGAACCAATACTCATCGCATCAAATGCCTTTTCTCGAATACTCTGTAATAATTG
GCATATAAAAACATACATACTCATCAGTTTGAAAGCTAACCTTTACCATAATCATTACTAAAATTGGATT
TAAAGCCGGACACCAAGAAAAAAGATACGGTAGATAAACTGACAGATGAGAAGTCTCGATACGAAATAAT
GGCATTAGAAAAGACACATAGAATGGAATGTGGATAGTGAGAAATGGTAGAATGAACTGAAAAATTGAGA
ATTTAAGGAGAAATGTTATTTTTAAGCTGCTTTGCTTGAAACTTTGAATTTAAAATTTTAGAACAATTAC
TGTTTCAAAATATTTTTATTTTTATTTACTCCATTTGAAAAAAAAGCAACATTGCTTGTTCAATTTCTGT
TATTGCCTTACCTGAACCATAAGTACCATATTCAATTGTTGTTGAGACTTCATCGAATTTGTACTCCGAC
TTCCCTTATGAATTTCGTATCTGATAATTGTCCAACAAACCATCGCAATTACTGTAGTTATCACTAGAAC
AGCCATTATATAAATCGTACATGCCCATGAAATTGGGTCAGCAACAAAGTCATTCAACGTGTAATCATAT
CTTTCTAGTGATGCAATTAAATATGCAGATTTTCCGATTCCATTCAGATTGTATACGATATATTCTGATA
GTTGATCGTCAGCAGCATCTGGGACATAGCCAAAGGTGATTAGAACTGTGGATATTAGAGAGACAATAAA
TGATATGATTGTGGTTGTAAGGACCACGTTTTTTTGTGTTCTCGTTGTTCTGAAAGTATAATTTGTAGAT
TCTTAAACTCAGAATTTATCATATTTGAACTCCGCTGTTTTTGAATTAAGTAATAGCTGAAACAGTGAAC
ATTAGTTTAAAAATATAATTTTACAGGCACGCACAAACTTCGGTGTGGGTACGTATTACCTGCCTCCTAT
TGAATATTCATTGTTTAAACGTTTTCAGAAAAAAAGTGTACATGTTTTTTGGAGTATGATGATGATGTAG
TCGCAAGGCAGATATGAAATGTAGGTAACACAGTGCACAGATGCGTTTTTTGCCAACATCAAGGGTTGTA
AGTAACTTTTCAGAGAAAAACATATAGAAATTTTGTTTCAAGTATCGTATCAGTTTTTTTCTGATTAACT
TATAAAAAGAACTCTTCGACAATTTGAATGCTTAATTTAAAAAAATTAAGTCGAATATTTCAGCATGCCA
ACCCGGGAGCAACTTTTCTATACAAAGTTGATAGCTTGGCGGATCCCTGGCGTTACCCAACTTAATCGCC
TTGCAGCACATCCCCCTTTCGCCAGCTGGCGTAATAGCGAAGAGGCCCGCACCGATCGCCCTTCCCAACA
GTTGCGCAGCCTGAATGGCGAATGGCGCCTGATGCGGTATTTTCTCCTTACGCATCTGTGCGGTATTTCA
CACCGCATATGGTGCACTCTCAGTACAATCTGCTCTGATGCCGCATAGTTAAGCCAGCCCCGACACCCGC
CAACACCCGCTGACGCGCCCTGACGGGCTTGTCTGCTCCCGGCATCCGCTTACAGACAAGCTGTGACCGT
CTCCGGGAGCTGCATGTGTCAGAGGTTTTCACCGTCATCACCGAAACGCGCGAGACGAAAGGGCCTCGTG
ATACGCCTATTTTTATAGGTTAATGTCATGATAATAATGGTTTCTTAGACGTCAGGTGGCACTTTTCGGG
GAAATGTGCGCGGAACCCCTATTTGTTTATTTTTCTAAATACATTCAAATATGTATCCGCTCATGAGACA
ATAACCCTGATAAATGCTTCAATAATATTGAAAAAGGAAGAGTATGAGTATTCAACATTTCCGTGTCGCC
CTTATTCCCTTTTTTGCGGCATTTTGCCTTCCTGTTTTTGCTCACCCAGAAACGCTGGTGAAAGTAAAAG
ATGCTGAAGATCAGTTGGGTGCACGAGTGGGTTACATCGAACTGGATCTCAACAGCGGTAAGATCCTTGA
GAGTTTTCGCCCCGAAGAACGTTTTCCAATG
