>Addgene plasmid #69154 | pSR11 | addgene partial sequence | sequence record 125057 | ceGFP-R 5'-TGAGGGTGAGCTTTCCGTAG-3'
GTTGACGTCTCCGTCGAGCTCGACGAGGATTGGGACGACTCCGGTGAAGAGCTCCTCTCCCTTGGACATT
TTTTCTACCGGTACCTTACGCTTCTTCTTTGGAGCAGTCATTTTTTCTGGATCCTCTAGAATAACTTCGT
ATAATGTATGCTATACGAAGTTATGCGGCCGCGCAATTTTTCTAGAGTTATTTTCGAGCGATTTATTTAA
AGCGAGCGCAATTTGTCTGATGGGCAATTAATTCTAAATCAAAATATTGATATTAATCCATATATGTACG
CACCTCGTATAAGGGTCACCCACTTAACCGGGTCACCTCCTCTCACCAATTGGTGACATGGTTTGGATTG
ATGGGTGGTTGGTTTCGAAGGACGGACTCCTCCTTCACCACACCCCACCCTATTCCATTCTACCAGTCAG
TACTTCTCCTCTTCTTCCTCCCATCCATCCCTGAATCGATACTA
