>Addgene plasmid #69154 | pSR11 | addgene partial sequence | sequence record 137839 | cemCherry-F 5'-TCCATACGAGGGAACCCAAAC-3'
CATATATATACTAACTAACCCTGATTATTTAAATTTTCAGGTCACCAAGGGAGGACCACTCCCATTCGCC
TGGGACATCCTCTCCCCACAATTCATGTACGGATCAAAGGCCTACGTCAAGCACCCAGCCGACATCCCAG
ACTACCTCAAGCTCTCCTTCCCAGAGGGATTCAAGTGGGAGCGTGTCATGAACTTCGAGGACGGAGGAGT
CGTCACCGTCACCCAAGACTCCTCCCTCCAAGACGGAGAGTTCATCTACAAGGTAAGTTTAAACAGTTCG
GTACTAACTAACCATACATATTTAAATTTTCAGGTCAAGCTCCGTGGAACCAACTTCCCATCCGACGGAC
CAGTCATGCAAAAGAAGACCATGGGATGGGAGGCCTCCTCCGAGCGTATGTACCCAGAGGACGGAGCCCT
CAAGGGAGAGATCAAGCAACGTCTCAAGCTCAAGGACGGAGGACACTACGACGCCGAGGTCAAGACCACC
TACAAGGCCAAGAAGCCAGTCCAACTCCCAGGTAAGTTTAAACATGATTTTACTAACTAACTAATCTGAT
TTAAATTTTCAGGAGCCTACAACGTCAACATCAAGCTCGACATCACCTCCCACAACGAGGACTACACCAT
CGTCGAGCAATACGAGCGTGCCGAGGGACGTCACTCCACCGGAGGAATGGACGAGCTCTACAAGTAAGAA
TTCGCTAGCCGGCCATACAAGTAATCCGGATGATCGACGCCAACGTCGTTGAATTTTCAAATTTTAAATA
CTGAATATTTGTTTTTTTTCCTA
